Addgene plasmid #38934: CSNK1G1
Purpose: Bacterial expression for structure determination; may not be full ORF
Depositing lab: Nicola Burgess-Brown. Depositing organization: University of Oxford.
Backbone
  Vector backbone: pNIC28-Bsa4
  Backbone manufacturer: SGC
  Vector type: Bacterial Expression
Growth in bacteria
  Bacterial resistance: Kanamycin, 50 μg/mL
  Growth temperature: 37°C
  Growth strain: Mach1
  Copy number: Low Copy
Gene/Insert
  Gene/Insert name: CSNK1G1 (alt names: casein kinase 1, gamma 1; PDB:2CMW)
  Species: H. sapiens (human)
  Insert size (bp): 1021
  GenBank ID: casein kinase 1, gamma 1
  Entrez Gene: CSNK1G1 (a.k.a. CK1gamma1)
  Tag / fusion protein: His Tev (N terminal on insert)
  Cloning method: Ligation Independent Cloning
  Sequencing primers: 5′ T7; 3′ T7-term
Terms and licenses: Academic/Nonprofit Terms; Industry Terms: Not Available to Industry
How to cite: CSNK1G1 was a gift from Nicola Burgess-Brown (Addgene plasmid # 38934 ; http://n2t.net/addgene:38934 ; RRID:Addgene_38934)
