[The description below was written by a language model from this plasmid's Addgene catalogue record.]
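Description:
CSNK1G1 is a bacterial expression plasmid built on the pNIC28-Bsa4 backbone from the SGC, carrying a fragment of the human casein kinase 1 gamma 1 gene (CSNK1G1, also called CK1gamma1). It is propagated in E. coli under kanamycin selection and is recorded as low copy. The record does not state the origin of replication, and no feature table is provided, so the exact arrangement of backbone elements cannot be confirmed from the information given.

The insert is about 1 kb and was introduced by ligation-independent cloning. The record explicitly cautions that it may not be the full open reading frame, which is typical of constructs designed around a crystallisable domain boundary rather than the complete protein; an associated PDB entry is listed as an alternative name, indicating that this construct or a close relative yielded a solved structure. The kinase fragment is fused at its N-terminus to a histidine tag followed by a TEV protease cleavage site. This allows the protein to be purified by immobilised metal affinity chromatography, after which the tag can be removed to leave near-native protein. The promoter is not named in the record, but the listed sequencing primers anneal to the T7 promoter and T7 terminator. This implies that the insert sits within a T7-driven expression cassette, which would require a host strain supplying T7 RNA polymerase for protein production.

The stated purpose is recombinant production of the human kinase in bacteria for structure determination. The purified protein could also reasonably be used for biochemical or ligand-binding studies.
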