>Addgene plasmid #38934 | CSNK1G1 | depositor partial sequence | sequence record 48992 | CSNK1G1 sequence 1021 bps
ATGCACCATCATCATCATCATTCTTCTGGTGTAGATCTGGGTACCGAGAACCTGTACTTCCAATCCATGA
GGGTTGGCAAGAAGATAGGATGTGGGAACTTCGGAGAGCTCAGATTAGGTAAAAATCTCTACACCAATGA
ATATGTAGCAATCAAACTGGAACCAATAAAATCACGTGCTCCACAGCTTCATTTAGAGTACAGATTTTAT
AAACAGCTTGGCAGTGCAGGTGAAGGTCTCCCACAGGTGTATTACTTTGGACCATGTGGGAAATATAATG
CCATGGTGCTGGAGCTCCTTGGCCCTAGCTTGGAGGACTTGTTTGACCTCTGTGACCGAACATTTACTTT
GAAGACGGTGTTAATGATAGCCATCCAGCTGCTTTCTCGAATGGAATACGTGCACTCAAAGAACCTCATT
TACCGAGATGTCAAGCCAGAGAACTTCCTGATTGGTCGACAAGGCAATAAGAAAGAGCATGTTATACACA
TTATAGACTTTGGACTGGCCAAGGAATACATTGACCCCGAAACCAAAAAACACATACCTTATAGGGAACA
CAAAAGTTTAACTGGAACTGCAAGATATATGTCTATCAACACGCATCTTGGCAAAGAGCAAAGCCGGAGA
GATGATTTGGAAGCCCTAGGCCATATGTTCATGTATTTCCTTCGAGGCAGCCTCCCCTGGCAAGGACTCA
AGGCTGACACATTAAAAGAGAGATATCAAAAAATTGGTGACACCAAAAGGAATACTCCCATTGAAGCTCT
CTGTGAGAACTTTCCAGAGGAGATGGCAACCTACCTTCGATATGTCAGGCGACTGGACTTCTTTGAAAAA
CCTGATTATGAGTATTTACGGACCCTCTTCACAGACCTCTTTGAAAAGAAAGGCTACACCTTTGACTATG
CCTATGATTGGGTTGGGAGACCTATTCCTACTCCAGTAGGGTCAGTTCACGTAGATTCTGGTGCATCTGC
AATAACTCGAGAATGACAGTAAAGGTGGATACGGATCCGAA
