>Addgene plasmid #38934 | CSNK1G1 | addgene partial sequence | sequence record 51699 | T7_term
GACGGAGCTCGAATTCGGATCCGTATCCACCTTTACTGTCATTCTCGAGTTATTGCAGATGCACCAGAAT
CTACGTGAACTGACCCTACTGGAGTAGGAATAGGTCTCCCAACCCAATCATAGGCATAGTCAAAGGTGTA
GCCTTTCTTTTCAAAGAGGTCTGTGAAGAGGGTCCGTAAATACTCATAATCAGGTTTTTCAAAGAAGTCC
AGTCGCCTGACATATCGAAGGTAGGTTGCCATCTCCTCTGGAAAGTTCTCACAGAGAGCTTCAATGGGAG
TATTCCTTTTGGTGTCACCAATTTTTTGATATCTCTCTTTTAATGTGTCAGCCTTGAGTCCTTGCCAGGG
GAGGCTGCCTCGAAGGAAATACATGAACATATGGCCTAGGGCTTCCAAATCATCTCTCCGGCTTTGCTCT
TTGCCAAGATGCGTGTTGATAGACATATATCTTGCAGTTCCAGTTAAACTTTTGTGTTCCCTATAAGGTA
TGTGTTTTTTGGTTTCGGGGTCAATGTATTCCTTGGCCAGTCCAAAGTCTATAATGTGTATAACATGCTC
TTTCTTATTGCCTTGTCGACCAATCAGGAAGTTCTCTGGCTTGACATCTCGGTAAATGAGGTTCTTTGAG
TGCACGTATTCCATTCGAGAAAGCAGCTGGATGGCTATCATTAACACCGTCTTCAAAGTAAATGTTCGGT
CACAGAGGTCAAACAAGTCCTCCAAGCTAGGGCCAAGGAGCTCCAGCACCATGGCATTATATTTCCCACA
TGGTCCAAAGTAATACACC
