>Addgene plasmid #38934 | CSNK1G1 | addgene partial sequence | sequence record 52795 | pBRrevBam_primer
CCGGCCACGATGCGTCCGGCGTAGAGGATCGAGATCTCGATCCCGCGAAATTAATACGACTCACTATAGG
GGAATTGTGAGCGGATAACAATTCCCCTCTAGAAATAATTTTGTTTAACTTTAAGAAGGAGATATACATA
TGCACCATCATCATCATCATTCTTCTGGTGTAGATCTGGGTACCGAGAACCTGTACTTCCAATCCATGAG
GGTTGGCAAGAAGATAGGATGTGGGAACTTCGGAGAGCTCAGATTAGGTAAAAATCTCTACACCAATGAA
TATGTAGCAATCAAACTGGAACCAATAAAATCACGTGCTCCACAGCTTCATTTAGAGTACAGATTTTATA
AACAGCTTGGCAGTGCAGGTGAAGGTCTCCCACAGGTGTATTACTTTGGACCATGTGGGAAATATAATGC
CATGGTGCTGGAGCTCCTTGGCCCTAGCTTGGAGGACTTGTTTGACCTCTGTGACCGAACATTTACTTTG
AAGACGGTGTTAATGATAGCCATCCAGCTGCTTTCTCGAATGGAATACGTGCACTCAAAGAACCTCATTT
ACCGAGATGTCAAGCCAGAGAACTTCCTGATTGGTCGACAAGGCAATAAGAAAGAGCATGTTATACACAT
TATAGACTTTGGACTGGCCAAGGAATACATTGACCCCGAAACCAAAAAACACATACCTTATAGGGAACAC
AAAAGTTTAACTGGAACTGCAAGATATATGTCTATCAACACGCATCTTGGCAAAGAGCAAAGCCGGAGAG
ATGATTTGG
